Addgene plasmid #69352: pcDNA3.1-hNox4
Purpose: expresses human Nox4 in mammalian cells
Depositing lab: Karl-Heinz Krause. Depositing organization: University of Geneva. Publication: NOX4 activity is determined by mRNA levels and reveals a unique pattern of ROS generation. Serrander L, Cartier L, Bedard K, Banfi B, Lardy B, Plastre O, Sienkiewicz A, Forro L, Schlegel W, Krause KH. Biochem J. 2007 Aug 15;406(1):105-14. 10.1042/BJ20061903 PubMed 17501721.
Backbone
  Vector backbone: pcDNA3.1
  Backbone size w/o insert (bp): 5380
  Total vector size (bp): 1734
  Vector type: Mammalian Expression
  Selectable markers: Neomycin (select with G418)
Growth in bacteria
  Bacterial resistance: Ampicillin, 100 μg/mL
  Growth temperature: 37°C
  Growth strain: Top10
  Copy number: Unknown
Gene/Insert
  Gene/Insert name: hNOX4 (alt names: NADPH Oxydase 4; KOX; KOX-1; RENOX)
  Species: H. sapiens (human)
  Insert size (bp): 1734
  Entrez Gene: NOX4 (a.k.a. KOX, KOX-1, RENOX)
  Promoter: CMV
  Cloning method: Unknown
  Sequencing primers: 5′ T7; 3′ BGH rev
Terms and licenses: Academic/Nonprofit Terms; Industry Terms: Not Available to Industry
How to cite: pcDNA3.1-hNox4 was a gift from Karl-Heinz Krause (Addgene plasmid # 69352 ; http://n2t.net/addgene:69352 ; RRID:Addgene_69352)
