[The description below was written by a language model from this plasmid's Addgene catalogue record.]
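Description:
pcDNA3.1-hNox4 is a mammalian expression plasmid built on the pcDNA3.1 backbone and carrying the human NOX4 coding sequence (NADPH oxidase 4, also known as RENOX, KOX or KOX-1). The roughly 1.7 kb insert is placed under the control of the CMV promoter, a strong constitutive viral promoter that drives high-level transcription in most commonly used mammalian cell lines. The listed sequencing primers, T7 upstream and BGH reverse downstream, indicate that the insert sits between a T7 promoter site and a bovine growth hormone polyadenylation region. No epitope tag, fusion partner or reporter is recorded, so the plasmid appears to express untagged NOX4. The cloning method is not stated.

The plasmid is propagated in E. coli under ampicillin selection; its copy number is recorded as unknown. For mammalian work it carries a neomycin resistance marker, which allows G418 selection of stably transfected cells in addition to simple transient transfection. The catalogue lists the backbone as about 5.4 kb without insert and gives the total vector size as 1734 bp. That total figure simply duplicates the insert size and is evidently an entry error, so the true total should be nearer the sum of backbone and insert. No feature table was supplied, so the remaining elements of the plasmid cannot be confirmed from the record.

The stated purpose is expression of human Nox4 in mammalian cells. The associated publication concerns how NOX4 activity depends on its mRNA level and the pattern of reactive oxygen species it generates, which fits use of the plasmid for overexpression studies of NOX4-dependent ROS production.
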