>Addgene plasmid #69352 | pcDNA3.1-hNox4 | addgene partial sequence | sequence record 138547 | CMV-F 5'-CGCAAATGGGCGGTAGGCGTG-3'
ACCCACTGCTTACTGGCTTATCGAAATTAATACGACTCACTATAGGGAGACCCAAGCTGGCTAGCCACCA
TGGCTGTGTCCTGGAGGAGCTGGCTCGCCAACGAAGGGGTTAAACACCTCTGCCTGTTCATCTGGCTCTC
CATGAATGTCCTGCTTTTCTGGAAAACCTTCTTGCTGTATAACCAAGGGCCAGAGTATCACTACCTCCAC
CAGATGTTGGGGCTAGGATTGTGTCTAAGCAGAGCCTCAGCATCTGTTCTTAACCTCAACTGCAGCCTTA
TCCTTTTACCCATGTGCCGAACACTCTTGGCTTACCTCCGAGGATCACAGAAGGTTCCAAGCAGGAGAAC
CAGGAGATTGTTGGATAAAAGCAGAACATTCCATATTACCTGTGGTGTTACTATCTGTATTTTCTCAGGC
GTGCATGTGGCTGCCCATCTGGTGAATGCCCTCAACTTCTCAGTGAATTACAGTGAAGACTTTGTTGAAC
TGAATGCAGCAAGATACCGAGATGAGGATCCTAGAAAACTTCTCTTCACAACTGTTCCTGGCCTGACAGG
GGTCTGCATGGTGGTGGTGCTATTCCTCATGATCACAGCCTCTACATATGCAATAAGAGTTTCTAACTAT
GATATCTTCTGGTATACTCATAACCTCTTCTTTGTCTTCTACATGCTGCTGACGTTGCATGTTTCAGGAG
GGCTGCTGAAGTATCAAACTAATTTAGATACCCACCCTCCCGGCTGCATCAGTCTTAACCGAACCAGCTC
TCAGAATATTTCCTTACCAGAGTATTTCTCAGAACATTTTCATGAACCTTTCCCTGAAGGATTT
