>Addgene plasmid #69352 | pcDNA3.1-hNox4 | addgene partial sequence | sequence record 138550 | BGH-rev 5'-TAGAAGGCACAGTCGAGG-3'
ATTCACTAGTGATTTCAGCTGAAAGACTCTTTATTGTATTCAAATCTTGTCCCATATGAGTTGTTCTGGT
TACTCAGTTTATGAAGAGTCTTGGATAGTGAATTGGGTCCACAACAGAAAACACCAACTGTTTTTCCTCT
GTTATATTTTGCTATTTCATCAAACAAAAGTTTCCACCGAGGACGTCCTATAAACAGTCTTGAATTCAGT
GCATGATATTTTTCTCCAATTATCTTCTGTATCCCATCTGTTTGACTGAGGTACAGCTGGATGTTGACAT
AGTCAGGTCTGTTCTCTTGCCAAAACTTGTTATGCAACATACAGAGTAAATCTGCAAACCAACGGAAGGA
CTGGATATCTCTGCATACCCAAATAAAGTATAGTCTTCTAAGCTTGTATGGTTTCCAGTCATCCAACAGG
GTGTTGAGTATTGATGCAAATGGAGTTACTCCAATGCCTCCAGCCACGCAGAGGCTGACCTCATAGTTCA
GTGATTCCTCAAATGGACTTCCAAAAGGACCATCAATATACAGCTTGGGATAATTTCTAGATTGAATGAA
GGGCAGAATTTCAGAGTCTTGACTAGATGGAGGCAGTAGTAAATCTCGAAATCGTTCTGTCCAGTCTCCT
ACTATTTTAAGATGAACCCCAAATGTTGCTTTGGTTTCAGTTGGACACATTGTGAGGGTAAATGGATGAT
TTTCTAATGCAGATACACTGGGACAATGTAGAGTAATATACTGACCAGGTCTTGCTTTAAAATTTTCTTT
GACCATTCGGATTTCCATGACATCTGAGGGATGACTTATGACCGAAATGATGGTGACTGGCTTATTGCTC
CGGATATACCTGTAAAGTCTTTCGGCACAGTACAGGCACAAAGGTCCAGAA
