LOCUS       Exported 7111 bp ds-DNA circular SYN 12-MAY-2021
DEFINITION  expresses human Nox4 in mammalian cells.
ACCESSION   .
VERSION     .
KEYWORDS    pcDNA3.1-hNox4
SOURCE      synthetic DNA construct
  ORGANISM  synthetic DNA construct
REFERENCE   1 (bases 1 to 7111)
  AUTHORS   Serrander L, Cartier L, Bedard K, Banfi B, Lardy B, Plastre O,
            Sienkiewicz A, Forro L, Schlegel W, Krause KH
  TITLE     NOX4 activity is determined by mRNA levels and reveals a unique
            pattern of ROS generation.
  JOURNAL   Biochem J. 2007 Aug 15;406(1):105-14.
  PUBMED    17501721
REFERENCE   2 (bases 1 to 7111)
  AUTHORS   .
  TITLE     Direct Submission
  JOURNAL   Exported May 12, 2021 from SnapGene Server 1.1.58
            http://www.snapgene.com
FEATURES             Location/Qualifiers
     source          1..7111
                     /organism="synthetic DNA construct"
                     /mol_type="other DNA"
     primer_bind     complement(44..63)
                     /label=pRS-marker
                     /note="pRS vectors, use to sequence yeast selectable
                     marker"
     enhancer        235..614
                     /label=CMV enhancer
                     /note="human cytomegalovirus immediate early enhancer"
     promoter        615..818
                     /label=CMV promoter
                     /note="human cytomegalovirus (CMV) immediate early
                     promoter"
     primer_bind     769..789
                     /label=CMV-F
                     /note="Human CMV immediate early promoter, forward primer"
     primer_bind     863..882
                     /label=T7
                     /note="T7 promoter, forward primer"
     promoter        863..881
                     /label=T7 promoter
                     /note="promoter for bacteriophage T7 RNA polymerase"
     regulatory      899..908
                     /regulatory_class="other"
                     /note="vertebrate consensus sequence for strong initiation
                     of translation (Kozak, 1987)"
     primer_bind     complement(2702..2719)
                     /label=BGH-rev
                     /note="Bovine growth hormone terminator, reverse primer.
                     Also called BGH reverse"
     polyA_signal    2708..2932
                     /label=bGH poly(A) signal
                     /note="bovine growth hormone polyadenylation signal"
     rep_origin      2978..3406
                     /direction=RIGHT
                     /label=f1 ori
                     /note="f1 bacteriophage origin of replication; arrow
                     indicates direction of (+) strand synthesis"
     primer_bind     complement(3065..3084)
                     /label=F1ori-R
                     /note="F1 origin, reverse primer"
     primer_bind     3275..3296
                     /label=F1ori-F
                     /note="F1 origin, forward primer"
     primer_bind     complement(3415..3435)
                     /label=pBABE 3'
                     /note="SV40 enhancer, reverse primer for pBABE vectors"
     promoter        3420..3749
                     /label=SV40 promoter
                     /note="SV40 enhancer and early promoter"
     rep_origin      3600..3735
                     /label=SV40 ori
                     /note="SV40 origin of replication"
     primer_bind     3662..3681
                     /label=SV40pro-F
                     /note="SV40 promoter/origin, forward primer"
     CDS             3816..4610
                     /codon_start=1
                     /gene="aph(3')-II (or nptII)"
                     /product="aminoglycoside phosphotransferase from Tn5"
                     /label=NeoR/KanR
                     /note="confers resistance to neomycin, kanamycin, and G418
                     (Geneticin(R))"
                     /translation="MIEQDGLHAGSPAAWVERLFGYDWAQQTIGCSDAAVFRLSAQGRP
                     VLFVKTDLSGALNELQDEAARLSWLATTGVPCAAVLDVVTEAGRDWLLLGEVPGQDLLS
                     SHLAPAEKVSIMADAMRRLHTLDPATCPFDHQAKHRIERARTRMEAGLVDQDDLDEEHQ
                     GLAPAELFARLKARMPDGEDLVVTHGDACLPNIMVENGRFSGFIDCGRLGVADRYQDIA
                     LATRDIAEELGGEWADRFLVLYGIAAPDSQRIAFYRLLDEFF"
     primer_bind     complement(3870..3889)
                     /label=Neo-R
                     /note="Neomycin resistance gene, reverse primer"
     primer_bind     4480..4499
                     /label=Neo-F
                     /note="Neomycin resistance gene, forward primer"
     polyA_signal    4784..4905
                     /label=SV40 poly(A) signal
                     /note="SV40 polyadenylation signal"
     primer_bind     complement(4821..4840)
                     /label=SV40pA-R
                     /note="SV40 polyA, reverse primer"
     primer_bind     4875..4894
                     /label=EBV-rev
                     /note="SV40 polyA terminator, reverse primer"
     primer_bind     complement(4954..4970)
                     /label=M13 rev
                     /note="common sequencing primer, one of multiple similar
                     variants"
     primer_bind     complement(4954..4970)
                     /label=M13 Reverse
                     /note="In lacZ gene. Also called M13-rev"
     primer_bind     complement(4967..4989)
                     /label=M13/pUC Reverse
                     /note="In lacZ gene"
     protein_bind    4978..4994
                     /label=lac operator
                     /bound_moiety="lac repressor encoded by lacI"
                     /note="The lac repressor binds to the lac operator to
                     inhibit transcription in E. coli. This inhibition can be
                     relieved by adding lactose or
                     isopropyl-beta-D-thiogalactopyranoside (IPTG)."
     promoter        complement(5002..5032)
                     /label=lac promoter
                     /note="promoter for the E. coli lac operon"
     protein_bind    5047..5068
                     /label=CAP binding site
                     /bound_moiety="E. coli catabolite activator protein"
                     /note="CAP binding activates transcription in the presence
                     of cAMP."
     primer_bind     complement(5185..5202)
                     /label=L4440
                     /note="L4440 vector, forward primer"
     rep_origin      complement(5356..5944)
                     /direction=LEFT
                     /label=ori
                     /note="high-copy-number ColE1/pMB1/pBR322/pUC origin of
                     replication"
     primer_bind     complement(5436..5455)
                     /label=pBR322ori-F
                     /note="pBR322 origin, forward primer"
     CDS             complement(6115..6975)
                     /codon_start=1
                     /gene="bla"
                     /product="beta-lactamase"
                     /label=AmpR
                     /note="confers resistance to ampicillin, carbenicillin, and
                     related antibiotics"
                     /translation="MSIQHFRVALIPFFAAFCLPVFAHPETLVKVKDAEDQLGARVGYI
                     ELDLNSGKILESFRPEERFPMMSTFKVLLCGAVLSRIDAGQEQLGRRIHYSQNDLVEYS
                     PVTEKHLTDGMTVRELCSAAITMSDNTAANLLLTTIGGPKELTAFLHNMGDHVTRLDRW
                     EPELNEAIPNDERDTTMPVAMATTLRKLLTGELLTLASRQQLIDWMEADKVAGPLLRSA
                     LPAGWFIADKSGAGERGSRGIIAALGPDGKPSRIVVIYTTGSQATMDERNRQIAEIGAS
                     LIKHW"
     primer_bind     6738..6757
                     /label=Amp-R
                     /note="Ampicillin resistance gene, reverse primer"
     promoter        complement(6976..7080)
                     /gene="bla"
                     /label=AmpR promoter
ORIGIN
        1 gacggatcgg gagatctccc gatcccctat ggtgcactct cagtacaatc tgctctgatg
       61 ccgcatagtt aagccagtat ctgctccctg cttgtgtgtt ggaggtcgct gagtagtgcg
      121 cgagcaaaat ttaagctaca acaaggcaag gcttgaccga caattgcatg aagaatctgc
      181 ttagggttag gcgttttgcg ctgcttcgcg atgtacgggc cagatatacg cgttgacatt
      241 gattattgac tagttattaa tagtaatcaa ttacggggtc attagttcat agcccatata
      301 tggagttccg cgttacataa cttacggtaa atggcccgcc tggctgaccg cccaacgacc
      361 cccgcccatt gacgtcaata atgacgtatg ttcccatagt aacgccaata gggactttcc
      421 attgacgtca atgggtggag tatttacggt aaactgccca cttggcagta catcaagtgt
      481 atcatatgcc aagtacgccc cctattgacg tcaatgacgg taaatggccc gcctggcatt
      541 atgcccagta catgacctta tgggactttc ctacttggca gtacatctac gtattagtca
      601 tcgctattac catggtgatg cggttttggc agtacatcaa tgggcgtgga tagcggtttg
      661 actcacgggg atttccaagt ctccacccca ttgacgtcaa tgggagtttg ttttggcacc
      721 aaaatcaacg ggactttcca aaatgtcgta acaactccgc cccattgacg caaatgggcg
      781 gtaggcgtgt acggtgggag gtctatataa gcagagctct ctggctaact agagaaccca
      841 ctgcttactg gcttatcgaa attaatacga ctcactatag ggagacccaa gctggctagc
      901 caccatggct gtgtcctgga ggagctggct cgccaacgaa ggggttaaac acctctgcct
      961 gttcatctgg ctctccatga atgtcctgct tttctggaaa accttcttgc tgtataacca
     1021 agggccagag tatcactacc tccaccagat gttggggcta ggattgtgtc taagcagagc
     1081 ctcagcatct gttcttaacc tcaactgcag ccttatcctt ttacccatgt gccgaacact
     1141 cttggcttac ctccgaggat cacagaaggt tccaagcagg agaaccagga gattgttgga
     1201 taaaagcaga acattccata ttacctgtgg tgttactatc tgtattttct caggcgtgca
     1261 tgtggctgcc catctggtga atgccctcaa cttctcagtg aattacagtg aagactttgt
     1321 tgaactgaat gcagcaagat accgagatga ggatcctaga aaacttctct tcacaactgt
     1381 tcctggcctg acaggggtct gcatggtggt ggtgctattc ctcatgatca cagcctctac
     1441 atatgcaata agagtttcta actatgatat cttctggtat actcataacc tcttctttgt
     1501 cttctacatg ctgctgacgt tgcatgtttc aggagggctg ctgaagtatc aaactaattt
     1561 agatacccac cctcccggct gcatcagtct taaccgaacc agctctcaga atatttcctt
     1621 accagagtat ttctcagaac attttcatga acctttccct gaaggatttt caaaaccggc
     1681 agagtttacc cagcacaaat ttgtgaagat ttgtatggaa gagcccagat tccaagctaa
     1741 ttttccacag acttggcttt ggatttctgg acctttgtgc ctgtactgtg ccgaaagact
     1801 ttacaggtat atccggagca ataagccagt caccatcatt tcggtcataa gtcatccctc
     1861 agatgtcatg gaaatccgaa tggtcaaaga aaattttaaa gcaagacctg gtcagtatat
     1921 tactctacat tgtcccagtg tatctgcatt agaaaatcat ccatttaccc tcacaatgtg
     1981 tccaactgaa accaaagcaa catttggggt tcatcttaaa atagtaggag actggacaga
     2041 acgatttcga gatttactac tgcctccatc tagtcaagac tctgaaattc tgcccttcat
     2101 tcaatctaga aattatccca agctgtatat tgatggtcct tttggaagtc catttgagga
     2161 atcactgaac tatgaggtca gcctctgcgt ggctggaggc attggagtaa ctccatttgc
     2221 atcaatactc aacaccctgt tggatgactg gaaaccatac aagcttagaa gactatactt
     2281 tatttgggta tgcagagata tccagtcctt ccgttggttt gcagatttac tctgtatgtt
     2341 gcataacaag ttttggcaag agaacagacc tgactatgtc aacatccagc tgtacctcag
     2401 tcaaacagat gggatacaga agataattgg agaaaaatat catgcactga attcaagact
     2461 gtttatagga cgtcctcggt ggaaactttt gtttgatgaa atagcaaaat ataacagagg
     2521 aaaaacagtt ggtgttttct gttgtggacc caattcacta tccaagactc ttcataaact
     2581 gagtaaccag aacaactcat atgggacaag atttgaatac aataaagagt ctttcagctg
     2641 aaatcactag tgaattcgcg gccgctcgag tctagagggc ccgtttaaac ccgctgatca
     2701 gcctcgactg tgccttctag ttgccagcca tctgttgttt gcccctcccc cgtgccttcc
     2761 ttgaccctgg aaggtgccac tcccactgtc ctttcctaat aaaatgagga aattgcatcg
     2821 cattgtctga gtaggtgtca ttctattctg gggggtgggg tggggcagga cagcaagggg
     2881 gaggattggg aagacaatag caggcatgct ggggatgcgg tgggctctat ggcttctgag
     2941 gcggaaagaa ccagctgggg ctctaggggg tatccccnnn nnnnnnnnnn nnnnnnnnnn
     3001 nnnnnnnnnn nnnnnnnnnn nnnnnnnnnn nnnnnnnnnn nnnnnnnnnn nnnnnnnnnn
     3061 nnnnnnnnnn nnnnnnnnnn nnnnnnnnnn nnnnnnnnnn ncnnnnnnnn nnnnnnnnnn
     3121 nnnnnnnnnn nnnnnnnnnn nnnnnnnnnn nnnnnnnnnn nnnnnnnnnn nnnnnnnnnn
     3181 nnnnnnnnnn nnnannnnnn nnnnnnnnnn nnnnnnnnnn nnnnnnnnnn nnnnnnnnnn
     3241 nnncctttga cgttggagtc cacgttcttt aatagtggac tcttgttcca aactggaaca
     3301 acactcaacc ctatctcggt ctattctttt gatttataag ggattttgcc gatttcggcc
     3361 tattggttaa aaaatgagct gatttaacaa aaatttaacg cgaattaatt ctgtggaatg
     3421 tgtgtcagtt agggtgtgga aagtccccag gctccccagc aggcagaagt atgcaaagca
     3481 tgcatctcaa ttagtcagca accaggtgtg gaaagtcccc aggctcccca gcaggcagaa
     3541 gtatgcaaag catgcatctc aattagtcag caaccatagt cccgccccta actccgccca
     3601 tcccgcccct aactccgccc agttccgccc attctccgcc ccatggctga ctaatttttt
     3661 ttatttatgc agaggccgag gccgcctctg cctctgagct attccagaag tagtgaggag
     3721 gcttttttgg aggcctaggc ttttgcaaaa agctcccggg agcttgtata tccattttcg
     3781 gatctgatca agagacagga tgaggatcgt ttcgcatgat tgaacaagat ggattgcacg
     3841 caggttctcc ggccgcttgg gtggagaggc tattcggcta tgactgggca caacagacaa
     3901 tcggctgctc tgatgccgcc gtgttccggc tgtcagcgca ggggcgcccg gttctttttg
     3961 tcaagaccga cctgtccggt gccctgaatg aactgcagga cgaggcagcg cggctatcgt
     4021 ggctggccac gacgggcgtt ccttgcgcag ctgtgctcga cgttgtcact gaagcgggaa
     4081 gggactggct gctattgggc gaagtgccgg ggcaggatct cctgtcatct caccttgctc
     4141 ctgccgagaa agtatccatc atggctgatg caatgcggcg gctgcatacg cttgatccgg
     4201 ctacctgccc attcgaccac caagcgaaac atcgcatcga gcgagcacgt actcggatgg
     4261 aagccggtct tgtcgatcag gatgatctgg acgaagagca tcaggggctc gcgccagccg
     4321 aactgttcgc caggctcaag gcgcgcatgc ccgacggcga ggatctcgtc gtgacccatg
     4381 gcgatgcctg cttgccgaat atcatggtgg aaaatggccg cttttctgga ttcatcgact
     4441 gtggccggct gggtgtggcg gaccgctatc aggacatagc gttggctacc cgtgatattg
     4501 ctgaagagct tggcggcgaa tgggctgacc gcttcctcgt gctttacggt atcgccgctc
     4561 ccgattcgca gcgcatcgcc ttctatcgcc ttcttgacga gttcttctga gcgggactct
     4621 ggggttcgaa atgaccgacc aagcgacgcc caacctgcca tcacgagatt tcgattccac
     4681 cgccgccttc tatgaaaggt tgggcttcgg aatcgttttc cgggacgccg gctggatgat
     4741 cctccagcgc ggggatctca tgctggagtt cttcgcccac cccaacttgt ttattgcagc
     4801 ttataatggt tacaaataaa gcaatagcat cacaaatttc acaaataaag catttttttc
     4861 actgcattct agttgtggtt tgtccaaact catcaatgta tcttatcatg tctgtatacc
     4921 gtcgacctct agctagagct tggcgtaatc atggtcatag ctgtttcctg tgtgaaattg
     4981 ttatccgctc acaattccac acaacatacg agccggaagc ataaagtgta aagcctgggg
     5041 tgcctaatga gtgagctaac tcacattaat tgcgttgcgc tcactgcccg ctttccagtc
     5101 gggaaacctg tcgtgccagc tgcattaatg aatcggccaa cgcgcgggga gaggcggttt
     5161 gcgtattggg cgctcttccg cttcctcgct cactgactcg ctgcgctcgg tcgttcggct
     5221 gcggcgagcg gtatcagctc actcaaaggc ggtaatacgg ttatccacag aatcagggga
     5281 taacgcagga aagaacatgt gagcaaaagg ccagcaaaag gccaggaacc gtaaaaaggc
     5341 cgcgttgctg gcgtttttcc ataggctccg cccccctgac gagcatcaca aaaatcgacg
     5401 ctcaagtcag aggtggcgaa acccgacagg actataaaga taccaggcgt ttccccctgg
     5461 aagctccctc gtgcgctctc ctgttccgac cctgccgctt accggatacc tgtccgcctt
     5521 tctcccttcg ggaagcgtgg cgctttctca tagctcacgc tgtaggtatc tcagttcggt
     5581 gtaggtcgtt cgctccaagc tgggctgtgt gcacgaaccc cccgttcagc ccgaccgctg
     5641 cgccttatcc ggtaactatc gtcttgagtc caacccggta agacacgact tatcgccact
     5701 ggcagcagcc actggtaaca ggattagcag agcgaggtat gtaggcggtg ctacagagtt
     5761 cttgaagtgg tggcctaact acggctacac tagaagaaca gtatttggta tctgcgctct
     5821 gctgaagcca gttaccttcg gaaaaagagt tggtagctct tgatccggca aacaaaccac
     5881 cgctggtagc ggtggttttt ttgtttgcaa gcagcagatt acgcgcagaa aaaaaggatc
     5941 tcaagaagat cctttgatct tttctacggg gtctgacgct cagtggaacg aaaactcacg
     6001 ttaagggatt ttggtcatga gattatcaaa aaggatcttc acctagatcc ttttaaatta
     6061 aaaatgaagt tttaaatcaa tctaaagtat atatgagtaa acttggtctg acagttacca
     6121 atgcttaatc agtgaggcac ctatctcagc gatctgtcta tttcgttcat ccatagttgc
     6181 ctgactcccc gtcgtgtaga taactacgat acgggagggc ttaccatctg gccccagtgc
     6241 tgcaatgata ccgcgagacc cacgctcacc ggctccagat ttatcagcaa taaaccagcc
     6301 agccggaagg gccgagcgca gaagtggtcc tgcaacttta tccgcctcca tccagtctat
     6361 taattgttgc cgggaagcta gagtaagtag ttcgccagtt aatagtttgc gcaacgttgt
     6421 tgccattgct acaggcatcg tggtgtcacg ctcgtcgttt ggtatggctt cattcagctc
     6481 cggttcccaa cgatcaaggc gagttacatg atcccccatg ttgtgcaaaa aagcggttag
     6541 ctccttcggt cctccgatcg ttgtcagaag taagttggcc gcagtgttat cactcatggt
     6601 tatggcagca ctgcataatt ctcttactgt catgccatcc gtaagatgct tttctgtgac
     6661 tggtgagtac tcaaccaagt cattctgaga atagtgtatg cggcgaccga gttgctcttg
     6721 cccggcgtca atacgggata ataccgcgcc acatagcaga actttaaaag tgctcatcat
     6781 tggaaaacgt tcttcggggc gaaaactctc aaggatctta ccgctgttga gatccagttc
     6841 gatgtaaccc actcgtgcac ccaactgatc ttcagcatct tttactttca ccagcgtttc
     6901 tgggtgagca aaaacaggaa ggcaaaatgc cgcaaaaaag ggaataaggg cgacacggaa
     6961 atgttgaata ctcatactct tcctttttca atattattga agcatttatc agggttattg
     7021 tctcatgagc ggatacatat ttgaatgtat ttagaaaaat aaacaaatag gggttccgcg
     7081 cacatttccc cgaaaagtgc cacctgacgt c
//
